Addgene plasmid #67295: 1000.pCCLsin.cPPT.hPGK.Brn2.MIRT124_x4 Xma_lost.WPRE
Purpose: Induce human iN conversion from fibroblast
Depositing lab: Malin Parmar. Depositing organization: Lund University. Publication: Direct neural conversion from human fibroblasts using self-regulating and nonintegrating viral vectors. Lau S, Rylander Ottosson D, Jakobsson J, Parmar M. Cell Rep. 2014 Dec 11;9(5):1673-80. doi: 10.1016/j.celrep.2014.11.017. Epub 2014 Dec 4. PubMed 25482564.
Backbone
  Vector backbone: pCCL-cppt-PGK-MIRT124_x4 Xma_lost.WPRE
  Backbone size w/o insert (bp): 7139
  Modifications to backbone: 4x miR-124.T sequences (taaggcacgcggtgaatgcc) cloned downstream of WPRE
  Vector type: Mammalian Expression, Lentiviral
Growth in bacteria
  Bacterial resistance: Ampicillin, 100 μg/mL
  Growth temperature: 37°C
  Growth strain: Stbl3
  Copy number: Unknown
Gene/Insert
  Gene/Insert name: Brn2 (alt name: Pou3f2)
  Species: M. musculus (mouse)
  Insert size (bp): 1369
  Entrez Gene: Pou3f2 (a.k.a. 9430075J19Rik, A230098E07Rik, Brn-2, Brn2, OTF-7, Otf7, oct-7)
  Promoter: PGK
  Cloning method: Restriction Enzyme; 5′ cloning site NheI (not destroyed); 3′ cloning site SalI (not destroyed)
  Sequencing primers: 5′ ggagcgcacgtcgg; 3′ cagcaaccaggatttatacaagg
Terms and licenses: Academic/Nonprofit Terms; Industry Terms: Not Available to Industry
How to cite: 1000.pCCLsin.cPPT.hPGK.Brn2.MIRT124_x4 Xma_lost.WPRE was a gift from Malin Parmar (Addgene plasmid # 67295 ; http://n2t.net/addgene:67295 ; RRID:Addgene_67295)
