[The description below was written by a language model from this plasmid's Addgene catalogue record.]
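Description:
1000.pCCLsin.cPPT.hPGK.Brn2.MIRT124_x4 Xma_lost.WPRE is a lentiviral transfer plasmid for mammalian expression, built on a pCCL self-inactivating ("sin") backbone of about 7.1 kb. It is propagated in bacteria under ampicillin selection. The record does not state a copy number or name the origin of replication, and no feature table is provided, so details of the LTRs, packaging signal and other backbone elements can only be inferred from the construct name. The name indicates a central polypurine tract (cPPT), which aids nuclear import and transduction of non-dividing cells, and a WPRE, a post-transcriptional element that raises transcript stability and expression.

The payload is the mouse POU-domain transcription factor Brn2 (Pou3f2), an insert of roughly 1.4 kb cloned between NheI and SalI sites and driven by the constitutive PGK promoter (human PGK, according to the name). No tag, reporter or mammalian selection marker is recorded. The distinctive feature is four copies of a miR-124 target sequence, which the record places downstream of the WPRE, so they lie in the 3′ untranslated region of the transgene transcript. miR-124 is a neuron-enriched microRNA, so transcripts carrying these sites are expected to be repressed once a transduced cell acquires neuronal identity. The result is a self-regulating vector: Brn2 is expressed in fibroblasts, where miR-124 is low, and is silenced as conversion proceeds. The stated purpose is to induce direct conversion of human fibroblasts into induced neurons (iN). The record does not specify which other reprogramming factors, if any, are used alongside it.
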