>Addgene plasmid #67295 | 1000.pCCLsin.cPPT.hPGK.Brn2.MIRT124_x4 Xma_lost.WPRE | addgene partial sequence | sequence record 119439 | biPGK-F  5'-CTGACAATTCCGTGGTGTTGTCGG-3'
TTGCCACCTGGATTCTGCGCGGGACGTCCTTCTGCTACGTCCCTTCGGCCCTCAATCCAGCGGACCTTCC
TTCCCGCGGCCTGCTGCCGGCTCTAGATAATGGCATTCACCGCGTGCCTTAATTCGAATGGCATTCACCG
CGTGCCTTAAACGCGTTGGCATTCACCGCGTGCCTTAAATGCATTGGCATTCACCGCGTGCCTTAACCCG
GTCGAGCTCGGTACCTTTAAGACCAATGACTTACAAGGCAGCTGTAGATCTTAGCCACTTTTTAAAAGAA
AAGGGGGGACTGGAAGGGCTAATTCACTCCCAACGAAGACAAGATCTGCTTTTTGCTTGTACTGGGTCTC
TCTGGTTAGACCAGATCTGAGCCTGGGAGCTCTCTGGCTAACTAGGGAACCCACTGCTTAAGCCTCAATA
AAGCTTGCCTTGAGTGCTTCAAGTAGTGTGTGCCCGTCTGTTGTGTGACTCTGGTAACTAGAGATCCCTC
AGACCCTTTTAGTCAGTGTGGAAAATCTCTAGCAGTAGTAGTTCATGTCATCTTATTATTCAGTATTTAT
AACTTGCAAAGAAATGAATATCAGAGAGTGAGAGGAACTTGTTTATTGCAGCTTATAATGGTTACAAATA
AAGCAATAGCATCACAAATTTCACAAATAAAGCATTTTTTTCACTGCATTCTAGTTGTGGTTTGTCCAAA
CTCATCAATGTATCTTATCATGTCTGGCTCTAGCTATCCCGCCCCTAACTCCG
