>Addgene plasmid #67295 | 1000.pCCLsin.cPPT.hPGK.Brn2.MIRT124_x4 Xma_lost.WPRE | addgene partial sequence | sequence record 119443 | WPRE-R 5'-CATAGCGTAAAAGGAGCAACA-3'
TTGTAATCCAGAGGTTGATTGTCGACTTATCGATAAGCTTGATATCGAATTCGCCCTTATTCCTAGCTCA
CTGGACGGGCGTCTGCACCCCGTGGTGTGGTGGCGTGTCCCTACTACCCCCATACACATCCTCGGCGCCC
GGCAGAGTCCCTCCGGGAGGGGTCATCCTTTTCTCTTTCTGTCTCCTGTTACAAAACCAAACTCTCACCA
CCTCCTTCTCCAGCTGTAAGCTGTCCGCGAGGGAGGTGATCTCCTGGGCCGAGGGCTTAGGGCATTTGAG
GAAATGGCTCTCCAGAGCCCCCTTGACGCTCACCTCGATGGAGGTCCGCTTTTTCCGTTTGCGCCCTTGC
GCTGCGATCTTGTCTATGCTGGTGGGGCTGCCCGAGGATGAGTCTGCCTCTTCCAACCACTTGTTCAACA
AAGGCTTCAGCTTGCACATGTTCTTGAAGCTCAGCTGCAGGGCCTCAAACCTGCAGATGGTGGTCTGCGA
GAACACGTTGCCGTACAGGGTGCCAAGCGCCAGCCCCACGTCTGCTTGAGTAAATCCGAGTTTGATCCGC
CTCTGCTTGAATTGCTTGGCGAACTGCTCCAGGTCGTCTGAGGTCGGCGTGTCCTCGTCCGAGTGCGG
